>Addgene plasmid #25232 | ZNF289 | depositor partial sequence | sequence record 11706 | Author sequence
GCGGAGCCGAACAAGACCGAAATCCAGACTCTTTTTAAGAGGCTTCGCGCAGTTCCAACCAACAAGGCCT
GTTTCGACTGCGGCGCCAAGAATCCGAGTTGGGCCAGCATCACGTACGGTGTTTTCTTGTGCATTGACTG
TTCCGGGGTGCACCGCTCCCTGGGCGTCCATCTGAGCTTCATCAGGTCCACAGAGTTGGATTCCAACTGG
AACTGGTTCCAGCTGAGGTGTATGCAGGTCGGCGGGAATGCCAATGCGACGGCTTTTTTTCGCCAACATG
GATGCACAGCCAATGATGCCAACACCAAATATAATAGCCGAGCTGCCCAGATGTACCGGGAGAAGATCCG
GCAGCTGGGGAGTGCGGCCCTGGCT
