>Addgene plasmid #25232 | ZNF289 | addgene partial sequence | sequence record 31312 | 25232 with T7
ATATTTTGTTTACTTTAAGAAGGAGATATACCATGGGCAGCAGCCATCATCATCATCATCACAGCAGCGG
CCTGGTTCCGCGTGGTAGTGCGGAGCCGAACAAGACCGAAATCCAGACTCTTTTTAAGAGGCTTCGCGCA
GTTCCAACCAACAAGGCCTGTTTCGACTGCGGCGCCAAGAATCCGAGTTGGGCCAGCATCACGTACGGTG
TTTTCTTGTGCATTGACTGTTCCGGGGTGCACCGCTCCCTGGGCGTCCATCTGAGCTTCATCAGGTCCAC
AGAGTTGGATTCCAACTGGAACTGGTTCCAGCTGAGGTGTATGCAGGTCGGCGGGAATGCCAATGCGACG
GCTTTTTTTCGCCAACATGGATGCACAGCCAATGATGCCAACACCAAATATAATAGCCGAGCTGCCCAGA
TGTACCGGGAGAAGATCCGGCAGCTGGGGAGTGCGGCCCTGGCTTGATGACGAAGCTTGCGGCCGCACTC
GAGCACCACCACCACCACCACTGAGATCCGGCTGCTAACAAAGCCCGAAAGGAAGCTGAGTTGGCTGCTG
CCACCGCTGAGCAATAACTAGCATAACCCCTTGGGGCCTCTAAACGGGTCTTGAGGGGTTTTTTGCTGAA
AGGAGGAACTATATCCGGATTGGCGAATGGG
[124 nt withheld, positions 662-785]
C
[79 nt withheld, positions 787-865]
