[The description below was written by a language model from this plasmid's Addgene catalogue record.]
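Description:
ZNF289 is a bacterial expression plasmid built on the pET28a-LIC backbone, a ligation-independent-cloning derivative of pET28a produced by a structural genomics group. The backbone is listed as 7328 bp without insert, confers kanamycin resistance, and is recorded as low copy. No feature table accompanies the record, so the promoter and origin are not explicitly stated. However, the listed sequencing primers (T7 forward and T7 terminator) are consistent with the usual pET arrangement, in which the insert sits between a T7 promoter and T7 terminator and is expressed in E. coli hosts that supply T7 RNA polymerase. The cloning strain named in the record serves for propagation rather than expression.

The insert is a 375 bp fragment of human ZNF289 (zinc finger protein 289), now catalogued under the gene symbol ARFGAP2. It encodes only residues 3 to 127 rather than the full open reading frame, a truncation typical of constructs designed around a well-behaved domain for crystallography. An N-terminal His tag is fused to the fragment, allowing purification of the recombinant protein by immobilised metal affinity chromatography. The record does not say whether a protease cleavage site separates the tag from the protein.

The stated purpose is bacterial expression for structure determination, and the depositor comments link the construct to a deposited Protein Data Bank structure. It therefore suits production of this N-terminal ZNF289/ARFGAP2 fragment for structural, biophysical or biochemical work, but not studies that need the full-length protein. The cloning method is recorded as restriction enzyme, despite the LIC-type backbone.
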