Addgene plasmid #25232: ZNF289
Purpose: Bacterial expression for structure determination; may not be full ORF
Depositing lab: Cheryl Arrowsmith. Depositing organization: University of Toronto.
Backbone
  Vector backbone: pET28a-LIC
  Backbone manufacturer: SGC
  Backbone size w/o insert (bp): 7328
  Vector type: Bacterial Expression
Growth in bacteria
  Bacterial resistance: Kanamycin, 50 μg/mL
  Growth temperature: 37°C
  Growth strain: DH5alpha
  Copy number: Low Copy
Gene/Insert
  Gene/Insert name: ZNF289:A3-A127 (alt names: PDB: 2P57; zinc finger protein 289; ZNF289)
  Species: H. sapiens (human)
  Insert size (bp): 375
  Mutation: Contains amino acids A3-A127
  Entrez Gene: ARFGAP2 (a.k.a. IRZ, NBLA10535, ZFP289, ZNF289)
  Tag / fusion protein: His (N terminal on insert)
  Cloning method: Restriction Enzyme
  Sequencing primers: 5′ T7; 3′ T7-term
Terms and licenses: Academic/Nonprofit Terms; Industry Terms: Not Available to Industry
Depositor comments: PDB: 2P57. http://www.thesgc.org/structures/2P57/
How to cite: ZNF289 was a gift from Cheryl Arrowsmith (Addgene plasmid # 25232 ; http://n2t.net/addgene:25232 ; RRID:Addgene_25232)
